Addgene plasmid #143952: TFORF1350
Purpose: Lentiviral vector for overexpressing transcription factor ORFs with unique 24-bp barcodes. Barcodes facilitate identification of transcription factors in pooled screens.
Depositing lab: Feng Zhang. Depositing organization: Broad Institute. Publication: A transcription factor atlas of directed differentiation. Joung J, Ma S, Tay T, Geiger-Schuller KR, Kirchgatterer PC, Verdine VK, Guo B, Arias-Garcia MA, Allen WE, Singh A, Kuksenko O, Abudayyeh OO, Gootenberg JS, Fu Z, Macrae RK, Buenrostro JD, Regev A, Zhang F. Cell. 2023 Jan 5;186(1):209-229.e26. doi: 10.1016/j.cell.2022.11.026. PubMed 36608654.
Backbone
  Vector backbone: pLX_TRC317
  Backbone manufacturer: Broad Institute Genetic Perturbation Platform
  Backbone size w/o insert (bp): 8264
  Vector type: Mammalian Expression, Lentiviral
  Selectable markers: Puromycin
Growth in bacteria
  Bacterial resistance: Ampicillin, 100 μg/mL
  Growth temperature: 37°C
  Growth strain: NEB Stable
  Copy number: High Copy
Gene/Insert
  Gene/Insert name: POGZ
  Species: H. sapiens (human)
  Insert size (bp): 4307
  Entrez Gene: POGZ (a.k.a. MRD37, WHSUS, ZNF280E, ZNF635, ZNF635m)
  Promoter: EF1a
  Cloning method: Unknown
  Sequencing primers: 5′ GGGTGGAGACTGAAGTTAGGCCAG; 3′ CACATAGCGTAAAAGGAGCAACATAG
Terms and licenses: Academic/Nonprofit Terms; Industry Terms: Not Available to Industry
Depositor comments: NM_001194937,XM_017000745,XM_017000746,ENST00000409503 . The transcription factor ORF portion of this plasmid was synthesized by Genewiz. Please test multiple small colonies in case of plasmid recombination. To make this collection available in a timely manner, a portion of this collection was not fully sequenced by Addgene. If an Addgene verified full plasmid sequence is not available, please contact us prior to placing an order to request the full sequence.
How to cite: TFORF1350 was a gift from Feng Zhang (Addgene plasmid # 143952 ; http://n2t.net/addgene:143952 ; RRID:Addgene_143952)
