[The description below was written by a language model from this plasmid's Addgene catalogue record and pLannotate feature annotations shown in this document.]
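Description:
TFORF1350 is a lentiviral mammalian expression plasmid built on the pLX_TRC317 backbone from the Broad Institute Genetic Perturbation Platform, carrying the human transcription factor gene POGZ as its open reading frame. It belongs to a barcoded collection of transcription factor ORF vectors in which each construct carries a unique 24-bp barcode, so that the factor delivered to a cell can be identified by sequencing in pooled overexpression screens. The barcode itself is not annotated in the feature table. In bacteria the plasmid replicates from a high-copy ColE1/pUC-type origin and is selected with ampicillin through the β-lactamase gene. An f1 origin and remnants of lac and T7/T3 cloning sequences are also present in the backbone. The depositor notes that the plasmid may recombine, which is a known issue for vectors with repeated LTRs.

The viral portion has a third-generation, self-inactivating layout. An RSV promoter drives a truncated HIV-1 5' LTR, followed by the Ψ packaging signal with a gag fragment, the Rev response element for Rev-dependent export of the genomic RNA, and a cPPT/CTS. At the other end lies a ΔU3 3' LTR followed by an SV40 polyadenylation signal. Within the proviral region, an SV40 promoter expresses puromycin N-acetyltransferase for selection of transduced mammalian cells. Downstream, the constitutive EF-1α promoter drives the roughly 4.2 kb POGZ coding sequence, and a WPRE after the ORF enhances transcript stability and expression. A short U6 promoter fragment is annotated between the ORF and the WPRE, and no epitope tag or fluorescent reporter is annotated. The ORF was produced by gene synthesis. The vector is used to make lentivirus for stable POGZ overexpression, for example in directed-differentiation screens.
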