Features (pLannotate 1.2.2; 31 found; start..end, strand, type, name):
      5..231     +  promoter       RSV promoter: Rous sarcoma virus enhancer/promoter
    232..412     +  LTR            5' LTR (truncated): truncated 5' long terminal repeat (LTR) from HIV-1
    459..584     +  misc_feature   HIV-1 Ψ: packaging signal of human immunodeficiency virus type 1
    568..931     +  CDS            HIV-1 gag (fragment): gag protein from human immunodeficiency virus 1; gag
   1077..1310    +  misc_feature   RRE: The Rev response element (RRE) of HIV-1 allows for Rev-dependent mRNA export from the nucleus to the cytoplasm.
   1687..1713    +  CDS            Rev (fragment): human immunodeficiency virus 1 (HIV-1) Rev protein; rev; enhances nuclear export of unspliced and incompletely spliced viral mRNAs
   1720..1743    +  promoter       SV40 promoter (fragment): SV40 early promoter
   1744..1815    +  promoter       SV40 promoter (fragment): SV40 enhancer and early promoter
   1839..1974    +  rep_origin     SV40 ori: SV40 origin of replication
   2020..2616    +  CDS            PuroR (fragment): puromycin N-acetyltransferase; pac from Streptomyces; confers resistance to puromycin
   2665..2782    +  misc_feature   cPPT/CTS: central polypurine tract and central termination sequence of HIV-1
   2847..2913    +  CDS            small t antigen (fragment): SV40 (simian virus 40) small t antigen
   2920..4098    +  promoter       EF-1α promoter: strong constitutive promoter for human elongation factor EF-1α
   4115..8317    +  CDS            POGZ: POGZ_HUMAN - Also known as KIAA0461, SUHW5, ZNF280E, ZNF635. Experimental evidence at protein level: Swiss-Prot protein existence level 1. Plays a role in mitotic cell cycle progression and is involved in kinetochore assembly and mitotic sister chromatid cohesion. Probably through its association with CBX5 plays a role in mitotic chromosome segregation by regulating aurora kinase B/AURKB activation and AURKB and CBX5 dissociation from chromosome arms. From Homo sapiens (Human).
   8333..8386    +  promoter       U6 promoter (fragment): RNA polymerase III promoter for human U6 snRNA
   8428..9016    +  misc_feature   WPRE: woodchuck hepatitis virus posttranscriptional regulatory element
   9067..9086    +  misc_feature   cPPT/CTS (fragment): central polypurine tract and central termination sequence of HIV-1
   9088..9321    +  LTR            3' LTR (ΔU3): self-inactivating 3' long terminal repeat (LTR) from HIV-1
   9399..9520    +  polyA_signal   SV40 poly(A) signal: SV40 polyadenylation signal
   9560..9695    +  rep_origin     SV40 ori: SV40 origin of replication
   9716..9734    -  promoter       T7 promoter: promoter for bacteriophage T7 RNA polymerase
   9742..9897    +  CDS            lacZα (fragment): LacZα fragment of β-galactosidase; lacZ fragment
   9902..10330   +  rep_origin     f1 ori (sequence partly withheld): f1 bacteriophage origin of replication; arrow indicates direction of (+) strand synthesis
  10383..10487   +  promoter       AmpR promoter: bla
  10488..11348   +  CDS            AmpR: β-lactamase; bla; confers resistance to ampicillin, carbenicillin, and related antibiotics
  11519..12107   +  rep_origin     ori: high-copy-number ColE1/pMB1/pBR322/pUC origin of replication
  12290..12382   +  CDS            lacI (fragment): lac repressor; lacI; The lac repressor binds to the lac operator to inhibit transcription in E. coli. This inhibition can be relieved by adding lactose or isopropyl-β-D-thiogalactopyranoside (IPTG).
  12395..12416   +  protein_bind   CAP binding site: CAP binding activates transcription in the presence of cAMP. E. coli catabolite activator protein
  12431..12461   +  promoter       lac promoter: promoter for the E. coli lac operon
  12465..12487   +  protein_bind   lac operator (fragment): The lac repressor binds to the lac operator to inhibit transcription in E. coli. This inhibition can be relieved by adding lactose or isopropyl-β-D-thiogalactopyranoside (IPTG). lac repressor encoded by lacI
  12530..12548   +  promoter       T3 promoter: promoter for bacteriophage T3 RNA polymerase
>Addgene plasmid #143952 | TFORF1350 | addgene full sequence | sequence record 404611 | Addgene NGS Result
TTAATGTAGTCTTATGCAATACTCTTGTAGTCTTGCAACATGGTAACGATGAGTTAGCAACATGCCTTAC
AAGGAGAGAAAAAGCACCGTGCATGCCGATTGGTGGAAGTAAGGTGGTACGATCGTGCCTTATTAGGAAG
GCAACAGACGGGTCTGACATGGATTGGACGAACCACTGAATTGCCGCATTGCAGAGATATTGTATTTAAG
TGCCTAGCTCGATACATAAACGGGTCTCTCTGGTTAGACCAGATCTGAGCCTGGGAGCTCTCTGGCTAAC
TAGGGAACCCACTGCTTAAGCCTCAATAAAGCTTGCCTTGAGTGCTTCAAGTAGTGTGTGCCCGTCTGTT
GTGTGACTCTGGTAACTAGAGATCCCTCAGACCCTTTTAGTCAGTGTGGAAAATCTCTAGCAGTGGCGCC
CGAACAGGGACTTGAAAGCGAAAGGGAAACCAGAGGAGCTCTCTCGACGCAGGACTCGGCTTGCTGAAGC
GCGCACGGCAAGAGGCGAGGGGCGGCGACTGGTGAGTACGCCAAAAATTTTGACTAGCGGAGGCTAGAAG
GAGAGAGATGGGTGCGAGAGCGTCAGTATTAAGCGGGGGAGAATTAGATCGCGATGGGAAAAAATTCGGT
TAAGGCCAGGGGGAAAGAAAAAATATAAATTAAAACATATAGTATGGGCAAGCAGGGAGCTAGAACGATT
CGCAGTTAATCCTGGCCTGTTAGAAACATCAGAAGGCTGTAGACAAATACTGGGACAGCTACAACCATCC
CTTCAGACAGGATCAGAAGAACTTAGATCATTATATAATACAGTAGCAACCCTCTATTGTGTGCATCAAA
GGATAGAGATAAAAGACACCAAGGAAGCTTTAGACAAGATAGAGGAAGAGCAAAACAAAAGTAAGACCAC
CGCACAGCAAGCGGCCGCTGATCTTCAGACCTGGAGGAGGAGATATGAGGGACAATTGGAGAAGTGAATT
ATATAAATATAAAGTAGTAAAAATTGAACCATTAGGAGTAGCACCCACCAAGGCAAAGAGAAGAGTGGTG
CAGAGAGAAAAAAGAGCAGTGGGAATAGGAGCTTTGTTCCTTGGGTTCTTGGGAGCAGCAGGAAGCACTA
TGGGCGCAGCGTCAATGACGCTGACGGTACAGGCCAGACAATTATTGTCTGGTATAGTGCAGCAGCAGAA
CAATTTGCTGAGGGCTATTGAGGCGCAACAGCATCTGTTGCAACTCACAGTCTGGGGCATCAAGCAGCTC
CAGGCAAGAATCCTGGCTGTGGAAAGATACCTAAAGGATCAACAGCTCCTGGGGATTTGGGGTTGCTCTG
GAAAACTCATTTGCACCACTGCTGTGCCTTGGAATGCTAGTTGGAGTAATAAATCTCTGGAACAGATTTG
GAATCACACGACCTGGATGGAGTGGGACAGAGAAATTAACAATTACACAAGCTTAATACACTCCTTAATT
GAAGAATCGCAAAACCAGCAAGAAAAGAATGAACAAGAATTATTGGAATTAGATAAATGGGCAAGTTTGT
GGAATTGGTTTAACATAACAAATTGGCTGTGGTATATAAAATTATTCATAATGATAGTAGGAGGCTTGGT
AGGTTTAAGAATAGTTTTTGCTGTACTTTCTATAGTGAATAGAGTTAGGCAGGGATATTCACCATTATCG
TTTCAGACCCACCTCCCAACCCCGAGGGGACCCATGCATTGCATCTCAATTAGTCAGCAACCAGGTGTGG
AAAGTCCCCAGGCTCCCCAGCAGGCAGAAGTATGCAAAGCATGCGTCTCAATTAGTCAGCAACCATAGTC
CCGCCCCTAACTCCGCCCATCCCGCCCCTAACTCCGCCCAGTTCCGCCCATTCTCCGCCCCATGGCTGAC
TAATTTTTTTTATTTATGCAGAGGCCGAGGCCGCCTCGGCCTCTGAGCTATTCCAGAAGTAGTGAGGAGG
CTTTTTTGGAGGCCTAGGCTTTTGCAAAAAGCTTTCTAGAGGTACCACCGGAGCTTACCATGACCGAGTA
CAAGCCCACGGTGCGCCTCGCCACCCGCGACGACGTCCCCAGGGCCGTACGCACCCTCGCCGCCGCGTTC
GCCGACTACCCCGCCACGCGCCACACCGTCGATCCGGACCGCCACATCGAGCGGGTCACCGAGCTGCAAG
AACTCTTCCTCACGCGCGTCGGGCTCGACATCGGCAAGGTGTGGGTCGCGGACGACGGCGCCGCCGTGGC
GGTCTGGACCACGCCGGAGAGCGTCGAAGCGGGGGCGGTGTTCGCCGAGATCGGCCCGCGCATGGCCGAG
TTGAGCGGTTCCCGGCTGGCCGCGCAGCAACAGATGGAAGGCCTCCTGGCGCCGCACCGGCCCAAGGAGC
CCGCGTGGTTCCTGGCCACCGTCGGCGTCTCGCCCGACCACCAGGGCAAGGGTCTGGGCAGCGCCGTCGT
GCTCCCCGGAGTGGAGGCGGCCGAGCGCGCCGGGGTGCCCGCCTTCCTGGAGACCTCCGCGCCCCGCAAC
CTCCCCTTCTACGAGCGGCTCGGCTTCACCGTCACCGCCGACGTCGAGGTGCCCGAAGGACCGCGCACCT
GGTGCATGACCCGCAAGCCCGGTGCCAGTTAACGAATTCTAGATCTTGAGACAAATGGCAGTATTCATCC
ACAATTTTAAAAGAAAAGGGGGGATTGGGGGGTACAGTGCAGGGGAAAGAATAGTAGACATAATAGCAAC
AGACATACAAACTAAAGAATTACAAAAACAAATTACAAAAATTCAAAATTTTCGGGTTTATTACAGGGAC
AGCAGAGATCCACTTTGGCGCCGGCTCGAGGCCTGCAGGTGCAAAGATGGATAAAGTTTTAAACAGAGAG
GAATCTTTGCAGCTAATGGACCTTCTAGGTCTTGAAAGGAGTGGGAATTGGCTCCGGTGCCCGTCAGTGG
GCAGAGCGCACATCGCCCACAGTCCCCGAGAAGTTGGGGGGAGGGGTCGGCAATTGAACCGGTGCCTAGA
GAAGGTGGCGCGGGGTAAACTGGGAAAGTGATGTCGTGTACTGGCTCCGCCTTTTTCCCGAGGGTGGGGG
AGAACCGTATATAAGTGCAGTAGTCGCCGTGAACGTTCTTTTTCGCAACGGGTTTGCCGCCAGAACACAG
GTAAGTGCCGTGTGTGGTTCCCGCGGGCCTGGCCTCTTTACGGGTTATGGCCCTTGCGTGCCTTGAATTA
CTTCCACCTGGCTGCAGTACGTGATTCTTGATCCCGAGCTTCGGGTTGGAAGTGGGTGGGAGAGTTCGAG
GCCTTGCGCTTAAGGAGCCCCTTCGCCTCGTGCTTGAGTTGAGGCCTGGCCTGGGCGCTGGGGCCGCCGC
GTGCGAATCTGGTGGCACCTTCGCGCCTGTCTCGCTGCTTTCGATAAGTCTCTAGCCATTTAAAATTTTT
GATGACCTGCTGCGACGCTTTTTTTCTGGCAAGATAGTCTTGTAAATGCGGGCCAAGATCTGCACACTGG
TATTTCGGTTTTTGGGGCCGCGGGCGGCGACGGGGCCCGTGCGTCCCAGCGCACATGTTCGGCGAGGCGG
GGCCTGCGAGCGCGGCCACCGAGAATCGGACGGGGGTAGTCTCAAGCTGGCCGGCCTGCTCTGGTGCCTG
GCCTCGCGCCGCCGTGTATCGCCCCGCCCTGGGCGGCAAGGCTGGCCCGGTCGGCACCAGTTGCGTGAGC
GGAAAGATGGCCGCTTCCCGGCCCTGCTGCAGGGAGCTCAAAATGGAGGACGCGGCGCTCGGGAGAGCGG
GCGGGTGAGTCACCCACACAAAGGAAAAGGGCCTTTCCGTCCTCAGCCGTCGCTTCATGTGACTCCACGG
AGTACCGGGCGCCGTCCAGGCACCTCGATTAGTTCTCGAGCTTTTGGAGTACGTCGTCTTTAGGTTGGGG
GGAGGGGTTTTATGCGATGGAGTTTCCCCACACTGAGTGGGTGGAGACTGAAGTTAGGCCAGCTTGGCAC
TTGATGTAATTCTCCTTGGAATTTGCCCTTTTTGAGTTTGGATCTTGGTTCATTCTCAAGCCTCAGACAG
TGGTTCAAAGTTTTTTTCTTCCATTTCAGGTGTCGTGAGGCTAGCACCGCCACCATGGCGGACACCGACC
TGTTCATGGAATGTGAGGAGGAGGAGTTGGAGCCATGGCAGAAAATCAGTGATGTCATTGAGGACTCTGT
AGTTGAAGATTATAATTCAGTGGATAAAACTACCACAGTTTCTGTGAGCCAGCAGCCAGTCTCGGCTCCA
GTGCCCATCGCTGCCCATGCTTCTGTTGCTGGGCACCTCTCTACATCCACCACCGTTAGTAGCAGCGGGG
CACAGAACAGCGACAGTACAAAGAAGACTCTTGTCACACTAATTGCCAACAACAATGCTGGCAATCCTTT
GGTCCAGCAAGGTGGACAGCCACTCATCCTGACCCAGAATCCAGCCCCAGGTCTGGGCACAATGGTTACT
CAACCAGTATTGAGGCCTGTTCAGGTCATGCAGAATGCCAATCATGTGACTAGTTCCCCTGTGGCCTCAC
AACCAATATTTATCACTACGCAGGGATTTCCTGTAAGGAATGTCCGGCCTGTACAAAATGCAATGAATCA
GGTTGGGATTGTGCTGAACGTACAGCAAGGCCAAACGGTTAGACCAATTACACTAGTTCCAGCCCCAGGT
ACCCAGTTTGTTAAGCCGACAGTTGGAGTTCCACAAGTGTTCTCCCAGATGACCCCTGTGAGGCCAGGCT
CCACAATGCCTGTGAGGCCCACCACCAACACCTTCACCACCGTCATCCCGGCCACTCTTACCATTCGAAG
CACCGTCCCACAGTCCCAGTCCCAGCAGACCAAGTCCACTCCCAGCACTTCTACCACTCCCACTGCCACA
CAGCCAACCTCACTGGGGCAACTAGCTGTTCAGTCTCCAGGCCAGTCAAACCAGACCACGAATCCCAAGC
TAGTGAGCATTGCCAGCTTTGTCACTGTGAAGCGACCTGGTGTTACAGGCGAAAATAGCAATGAAGTGGC
CAAATTGGTGAATACCCTTAACACCATCCCTTCCCTGGGCCAGAGTCCTGGGCCAGTGGTGGTGTCCAAC
AACAGCTCTGCTCATGGCTCTCAAAGAACCAGCGGACCTGAGTCTTCAATGAAAGTGACCTCTTCCATCC
CAGTATTTGACCTCCAGGATGGTGGACGGAAAATATGTCCACGATGTAATGCTCAATTTCGTGTTACTGA
AGCTTTGAGAGGTCACATGTGTTACTGTTGCCCAGAAATGGTTGAATACCAGAAGAAAGGAAAGTCCCTG
GATTCAGAACCCAGTGTCCCATCAGCAGCAAAGCCCCCATCCCCTGAGAAAACAGCTCCTGTTGCTTCCA
CACCCTCTTCTACACCTATTCCTGCTCTGTCACCGCCTACCAAAGTACCAGAACCAAATGAGAACGTGGG
CGATGCCGTCCAGACCAAACTCATTATGCTTGTAGATGACTTCTACTATGGACGGGATGGTGGCAAAGTA
GCCCAGCTCACAAATTTCCCTAAGGTCGCCACATCTTTCCGATGCCCACATTGTACCAAAAGGCTAAAAA
ACAATATTCGATTCATGAACCATATGAAACACCACGTAGAACTCGATCAGCAGAACGGTGAGGTAGATGG
TCACACTATCTGCCAGCACTGTTACCGCCAGTTTTCCACTCCCTTCCAGCTTCAGTGCCACTTGGAAAAT
GTTCATAGTCCCTATGAATCTACTACCAAGTGCAAGATCTGTGAATGGGCGTTTGAAAGTGAGCCACTAT
TTCTCCAGCATATGAAGGATACTCATAAGCCTGGAGAGATGCCTTATGTTTGCCAGGTGTGTCAATATCG
CTCCTCACTCTACTCTGAGGTAGATGTCCATTTTCGGATGATCCATGAGGATACCCGGCATCTGCTCTGC
CCTTATTGCCTGAAGGTCTTCAAAAATGGCAATGCATTCCAACAGCATTACATGAGGCACCAGAAGAGAA
ATGTTTATCACTGCAACAAATGCCGGCTGCAGTTTCTCTTTGCCAAGGACAAAATTGAACACAAGCTTCA
ACACCATAAAACCTTCCGTAAACCCAAGCAGCTGGAGGGCTTGAAACCAGGCACCAAGGTGACAATCCGG
GCTTCCCGAGGGCAGCCACGAACTGTTCCTGTATCCTCTAATGATACACCTCCCAGCGCCTTGCAGGAGG
CAGCACCGCTGACCTCCTCAATGGACCCTCTGCCTGTCTTCCTTTATCCCCCTGTCCAGCGCAGCATCCA
GAAGAGAGCTGTTAGGAAAATGAGTGTCATGGGCCGGCAGACATGCCTGGAGTGCAGCTTCGAGATCCCA
GACTTCCCTAATCATTTCCCTACTTACGTACACTGCTCTCTGTGTCGCTATAGCACCTGCTGTTCTCGAG
CTTATGCCAACCACATGATCAACAATCATGTTCCACGGAAGAGCCCCAAGTATTTGGCTTTGTTTAAAAA
TTCTGTGAGTGGAATCAAGCTGGCCTGCACTTCATGTACCTTTGTTACCTCTGTGGGCGATGCTATGGCC
AAGCATTTGGTATTCAACCCCTCTCACAGATCCAGCAGCATCCTGCCACGGGGACTCACTTGGATAGCTC
ACTCAAGGCATGGCCAGACTCGTGACCGAGTGCATGACCGGAACGTGAAGAATATGTACCCTCCTCCTTC
CTTCCCCACTAACAAAGCTGCCACTGTGAAATCTGCGGGGGCCACCCCAGCTGAGCCTGAAGAGCTACTA
ACTCCCTTAGCCCCAGCACTCCCATCACCAGCCTCAACTGCAACCCCACCACCAACCCCCACTCACCCGC
AGGCTTTAGCCCTTCCACCGCTGGCTACAGAGGGAGCCGAATGTCTGAATGTTGATGATCAGGATGAAGG
GAGCCCAGTCACCCAAGAACCTGAGCTAGCATCAGGTGGTGGTGGTAGTGGTGGAGTTGGCAAAAAGGAG
CAGCTGTCTGTGAAGAAGCTTCGAGTAGTACTGTTTGCTCTATGCTGCAATACAGAACAGGCAGCTGAAC
ACTTCCGAAATCCCCAGCGACGTATTCGCCGTTGGCTTCGACGTTTCCAGGCCTCCCAGGGGGAGAATCT
AGAGGGCAAATATCTGAGCTTTGAGGCAGAAGAGAAACTGGCTGAGTGGGTGCTAACCCAGCGCGAACAA
CAGCTACCTGTAAATGAGGAGACCTTGTTCCAGAAGGCCACCAAAATAGGACGTTCTTTGGAAGGGGGGT
TTAAGATCTCCTATGAGTGGGCTGTGCGTTTCATGCTGCGGCACCACCTGACTCCCCATGCCCGGCGAGC
TGTGGCCCACACCCTACCTAAGGATGTAGCAGAGAATGCAGGACTCTTCATTGATTTTGTACAACGGCAG
ATTCACAACCAGGACTTACCCTTGTCTATGATTGTGGCTATTGATGAGATCTCTTTGTTCCTGGATACAG
AGGTGCTGAGCAGTGATGATCGAAAGGAGAATGCCCTGCAGACAGTGGGCACAGGGGAACCTTGGTGTGA
TGTAGTCCTAGCCATTCTGGCAGATGGCACTGTCCTTCCCACCCTGGTTTTCTACAGAGGGCAGATGGAT
CAGCCTGCTAACATGCCAGACTCCATATTGCTAGAGGCAAAGGAGAGTGGCTACAGTGATGACGAGATCA
TGGAGCTGTGGTCAACTCGAGTGTGGCAGAAGCACACAGCTTGCCAGCGCAGCAAAGGCATGCTTGTGAT
GGACTGTCATCGCACTCACTTGTCAGAAGAGGTACTGGCTATGCTTAGTGCCTCTAGCACTTTGCCTGCA
GTGGTCCCAGCAGGCTGTAGCTCCAAAATTCAGCCATTAGATGTATGCATCAAAAGAACTGTCAAGAACT
TCCTGCATAAAAAATGGAAGGAACAGGCTCGGGAAATGGCAGATACTGCATGTGATTCTGATGTCCTGCT
TCAGCTGGTGCTTGTCTGGCTGGGTGAAGTGCTAGGTGTCATTGGGGACTGTCCAGAGCTAGTTCAGCGC
TCCTTCCTGGTGGCTAGTGTTCTGCCTGGCCCCGATGGCAACATTAACTCACCTACAAGAAATGCTGACA
TGCAGGAGGAGCTAATTGCCTCCCTAGAGGAGCAACTGAAGCTGAGTGGGGAACATTCTGAGTCTTCCAC
TCCACGACCCAGATCATCTCCTGAAGAGACAATTGAGCCTGAAAGTCTTCACCAGCTCTTTGAGGGTGAA
AGTGAGACCGAGTCTTTCTATGGCTTTGAAGAAGCTGACCTAGATCTGATGGAGATTTAGTAATGAACTA
GTCCGTAACTTGAAAGTATTTCGATTTCTTGGCTTTATATATCTTGTGGAAAGGACGACTGGGAGCTACT
GCAAAGCCTATTACGCGTTAAGTCGACAATCAACCTCTGGATTACAAAATTTGTGAAAGATTGACTGGTA
TTCTTAACTATGTTGCTCCTTTTACGCTATGTGGATACGCTGCTTTAATGCCTTTGTATCATGCTATTGC
TTCCCGTATGGCTTTCATTTTCTCCTCCTTGTATAAATCCTGGTTGCTGTCTCTTTATGAGGAGTTGTGG
CCCGTTGTCAGGCAACGTGGCGTGGTGTGCACTGTGTTTGCTGACGCAACCCCCACTGGTTGGGGCATTG
CCACCACCTGTCAGCTCCTTTCCGGGACTTTCGCTTTCCCCCTCCCTATTGCCACGGCGGAACTCATCGC
CGCCTGCCTTGCCCGCTGCTGGACAGGGGCTCGGCTGTTGGGCACTGACAATTCCGTGGTGTTGTCGGGG
AAATCATCGTCCTTTCCTTGGCTGCTCGCCTGTGTTGCCACCTGGATTCTGCGCGGGACGTCCTTCTGCT
ACGTCCCTTCGGCCCTCAATCCAGCGGACCTTCCTTCCCGCGGCCTGCTGCCGGCTCTGCGGCCTCTTCC
GCGTCTTCGCCTTCGCCCTCAGACGAGTCGGATCTCCCTTTGGGCCGCCTCCCCGCGTCGACTTTAAGAC
CAATGACTTACAAGGCAGCTGTAGATCTTAGCCACTTTTTAAAAGAAAAGGGGGGACTGGAAGGGCTAAT
TCACTCCCAACGAAGACAAGATCTGCTTTTTGCTTGTACTGGGTCTCTCTGGTTAGACCAGATCTGAGCC
TGGGAGCTCTCTGGCTAACTAGGGAACCCACTGCTTAAGCCTCAATAAAGCTTGCCTTGAGTGCTTCAAG
TAGTGTGTGCCCGTCTGTTGTGTGACTCTGGTAACTAGAGATCCCTCAGACCCTTTTAGTCAGTGTGGAA
AATCTCTAGCAGTACGTATAGTAGTTCATGTCATCTTATTATTCAGTATTTATAACTTGCAAAGAAATGA
ATATCAGAGAGTGAGAGGAACTTGTTTATTGCAGCTTATAATGGTTACAAATAAAGCAATAGCATCACAA
ATTTCACAAATAAAGCATTTTTTTCACTGCATTCTAGTTGTGGTTTGTCCAAACTCATCAATGTATCTTA
TCATGTCTGGCTCTAGCTATCCCGCCCCTAACTCCGCCCATCCCGCCCCTAACTCCGCCCAGTTCCGCCC
ATTCTCCGCCCCATGGCTGACTAATTTTTTTTATTTATGCAGAGGCCGAGGCCGCCTCGGCCTCTGAGCT
ATTCCAGAAGTAGTGAGGAGGCTTTTTTGGAGGCCTAGGGACGTACCCAATTCGCCCTATAGTGAGTCGT
ATTACGCGCGCTCACTGGCCGTCGTTTTACAACGTCGTGACTGGGAAAACCCTGGCGTTACCCAACTTAA
TCGCCTTGCAGCACATCCCCCTTTCGCCAGCTGGCGTAATAGCGAAGAGGCCCGCACCGATCGCCCTTCC
CAACAGTTGCGCAGCCTGAATGGCGAATGGG
[124 nt withheld, positions 9902-10025]
C
[91 nt withheld, positions 10027-10117]
A
[49 nt withheld, positions 10119-10167]
CCTTTGACGTTGGAGTCCACGTTCTTT
[37 nt withheld, positions 10195-10231]
ACCCTATCTCGGTCTATTCTTTTGATTTATAAGGGATTTTGCCGATTTCGGCCTATTGGTTAAAAAATGA
GCTGATTTAACAAAAATTTAACGCGAATTTTAACAAAATATTAACGCTTACAATTTAGGTGGCACTTTTC
GGGGAAATGTGCGCGGAACCCCTATTTGTTTATTTTTCTAAATACATTCAAATATGTATCCGCTCATGAG
ACAATAACCCTGATAAATGCTTCAATAATATTGAAAAAGGAAGAGTATGAGTATTCAACATTTCCGTGTC
GCCCTTATTCCCTTTTTTGCGGCATTTTGCCTTCCTGTTTTTGCTCACCCAGAAACGCTGGTGAAAGTAA
AAGATGCTGAAGATCAGTTGGGTGCACGAGTGGGTTACATCGAACTGGATCTCAACAGCGGTAAGATCCT
TGAGAGTTTTCGCCCCGAAGAACGTTTTCCAATGATGAGCACTTTTAAAGTTCTGCTATGTGGCGCGGTA
TTATCCCGTATTGACGCCGGGCAAGAGCAACTCGGTCGCCGCATACACTATTCTCAGAATGACTTGGTTG
AGTACTCACCAGTCACAGAAAAGCATCTTACGGATGGCATGACAGTAAGAGAATTATGCAGTGCTGCCAT
AACCATGAGTGATAACACTGCGGCCAACTTACTTCTGACAACGATCGGAGGACCGAAGGAGCTAACCGCT
TTTTTGCACAACATGGGGGATCATGTAACTCGCCTTGATCGTTGGGAACCGGAGCTGAATGAAGCCATAC
CAAACGACGAGCGTGACACCACGATGCCTGTAGCAATGGCAACAACGTTGCGCAAACTATTAACTGGCGA
ACTACTTACTCTAGCTTCCCGGCAACAATTAATAGACTGGATGGAGGCGGATAAAGTTGCAGGACCACTT
CTGCGCTCGGCCCTTCCGGCTGGCTGGTTTATTGCTGATAAATCTGGAGCCGGTGAGCGTGGGTCTCGCG
GTATCATTGCAGCACTGGGGCCAGATGGTAAGCCCTCCCGTATCGTAGTTATCTACACGACGGGGAGTCA
GGCAACTATGGATGAACGAAATAGACAGATCGCTGAGATAGGTGCCTCACTGATTAAGCATTGGTAACTG
TCAGACCAAGTTTACTCATATATACTTTAGATTGATTTAAAACTTCATTTTTAATTTAAAAGGATCTAGG
TGAAGATCCTTTTTGATAATCTCATGACCAAAATCCCTTAACGTGAGTTTTCGTTCCACTGAGCGTCAGA
CCCCGTAGAAAAGATCAAAGGATCTTCTTGAGATCCTTTTTTTCTGCGCGTAATCTGCTGCTTGCAAACA
AAAAAACCACCGCTACCAGCGGTGGTTTGTTTGCCGGATCAAGAGCTACCAACTCTTTTTCCGAAGGTAA
CTGGCTTCAGCAGAGCGCAGATACCAAATACTGTTCTTCTAGTGTAGCCGTAGTTAGGCCACCACTTCAA
GAACTCTGTAGCACCGCCTACATACCTCGCTCTGCTAATCCTGTTACCAGTGGCTGCTGCCAGTGGCGAT
AAGTCGTGTCTTACCGGGTTGGACTCAAGACGATAGTTACCGGATAAGGCGCAGCGGTCGGGCTGAACGG
GGGGTTCGTGCACACAGCCCAGCTTGGAGCGAACGACCTACACCGAACTGAGATACCTACAGCGTGAGCT
ATGAGAAAGCGCCACGCTTCCCGAAGGGAGAAAGGCGGACAGGTATCCGGTAAGCGGCAGGGTCGGAACA
GGAGAGCGCACGAGGGAGCTTCCAGGGGGAAACGCCTGGTATCTTTATAGTCCTGTCGGGTTTCGCCACC
TCTGACTTGAGCGTCGATTTTTGTGATGCTCGTCAGGGGGGCGGAGCCTATGGAAAAACGCCAGCAACGC
GGCCTTTTTACGGTTCCTGGCCTTTTGCTGGCCTTTTGCTCACATGTTCTTTCCTGCGTTATCCCCTGAT
TCTGTGGATAACCGTATTACCGCCTTTGAGTGAGCTGATACCGCTCGCCGCAGCCGAACGACCGAGCGCA
GCGAGTCAGTGAGCGAGGAAGCGGAAGAGCGCCCAATACGCAAACCGCCTCTCCCCGCGCGTTGGCCGAT
TCATTAATGCAGCTGGCACGACAGGTTTCCCGACTGGAAAGCGGGCAGTGAGCGCAACGCAATTAATGTG
AGTTAGCTCACTCATTAGGCACCCCAGGCTTTACACTTTATGCTTCCGGCTCGTATGTTGTGTGGAATTG
TGAGCGGATAACAATTTCACACAGGAAACAGCTATGACCATGATTACGCCAAGCGCGCAATTAACCCTCA
CTAAAGGGAACAAAAGCTGGAGCTGCAAGC
