>Addgene plasmid #143952 | TFORF1350 | depositor partial sequence | sequence record 283983 | Insert
ACCGCCACCATGGCGGACACCGACCTGTTCATGGAATGTGAGGAGGAGGAGTTGGAGCCATGGCAGAAAA
TCAGTGATGTCATTGAGGACTCTGTAGTTGAAGATTATAATTCAGTGGATAAAACTACCACAGTTTCTGT
GAGCCAGCAGCCAGTCTCGGCTCCAGTGCCCATCGCTGCCCATGCTTCTGTTGCTGGGCACCTCTCTACA
TCCACCACCGTTAGTAGCAGCGGGGCACAGAACAGCGACAGTACAAAGAAGACTCTTGTCACACTAATTG
CCAACAACAATGCTGGCAATCCTTTGGTCCAGCAAGGTGGACAGCCACTCATCCTGACCCAGAATCCAGC
CCCAGGTCTGGGCACAATGGTTACTCAACCAGTATTGAGGCCTGTTCAGGTCATGCAGAATGCCAATCAT
GTGACTAGTTCCCCTGTGGCCTCACAACCAATATTTATCACTACGCAGGGATTTCCTGTAAGGAATGTCC
GGCCTGTACAAAATGCAATGAATCAGGTTGGGATTGTGCTGAACGTACAGCAAGGCCAAACGGTTAGACC
AATTACACTAGTTCCAGCCCCAGGTACCCAGTTTGTTAAGCCGACAGTTGGAGTTCCACAAGTGTTCTCC
CAGATGACCCCTGTGAGGCCAGGCTCCACAATGCCTGTGAGGCCCACCACCAACACCTTCACCACCGTCA
TCCCGGCCACTCTTACCATTCGAAGCACCGTCCCACAGTCCCAGTCCCAGCAGACCAAGTCCACTCCCAG
CACTTCTACCACTCCCACTGCCACACAGCCAACCTCACTGGGGCAACTAGCTGTTCAGTCTCCAGGCCAG
TCAAACCAGACCACGAATCCCAAGCTAGTGAGCATTGCCAGCTTTGTCACTGTGAAGCGACCTGGTGTTA
CAGGCGAAAATAGCAATGAAGTGGCCAAATTGGTGAATACCCTTAACACCATCCCTTCCCTGGGCCAGAG
TCCTGGGCCAGTGGTGGTGTCCAACAACAGCTCTGCTCATGGCTCTCAAAGAACCAGCGGACCTGAGTCT
TCAATGAAAGTGACCTCTTCCATCCCAGTATTTGACCTCCAGGATGGTGGACGGAAAATATGTCCACGAT
GTAATGCTCAATTTCGTGTTACTGAAGCTTTGAGAGGTCACATGTGTTACTGTTGCCCAGAAATGGTTGA
ATACCAGAAGAAAGGAAAGTCCCTGGATTCAGAACCCAGTGTCCCATCAGCAGCAAAGCCCCCATCCCCT
GAGAAAACAGCTCCTGTTGCTTCCACACCCTCTTCTACACCTATTCCTGCTCTGTCACCGCCTACCAAAG
TACCAGAACCAAATGAGAACGTGGGCGATGCCGTCCAGACCAAACTCATTATGCTTGTAGATGACTTCTA
CTATGGACGGGATGGTGGCAAAGTAGCCCAGCTCACAAATTTCCCTAAGGTCGCCACATCTTTCCGATGC
CCACATTGTACCAAAAGGCTAAAAAACAATATTCGATTCATGAACCATATGAAACACCACGTAGAACTCG
ATCAGCAGAACGGTGAGGTAGATGGTCACACTATCTGCCAGCACTGTTACCGCCAGTTTTCCACTCCCTT
CCAGCTTCAGTGCCACTTGGAAAATGTTCATAGTCCCTATGAATCTACTACCAAGTGCAAGATCTGTGAA
TGGGCGTTTGAAAGTGAGCCACTATTTCTCCAGCATATGAAGGATACTCATAAGCCTGGAGAGATGCCTT
ATGTTTGCCAGGTGTGTCAATATCGCTCCTCACTCTACTCTGAGGTAGATGTCCATTTTCGGATGATCCA
TGAGGATACCCGGCATCTGCTCTGCCCTTATTGCCTGAAGGTCTTCAAAAATGGCAATGCATTCCAACAG
CATTACATGAGGCACCAGAAGAGAAATGTTTATCACTGCAACAAATGCCGGCTGCAGTTTCTCTTTGCCA
AGGACAAAATTGAACACAAGCTTCAACACCATAAAACCTTCCGTAAACCCAAGCAGCTGGAGGGCTTGAA
ACCAGGCACCAAGGTGACAATCCGGGCTTCCCGAGGGCAGCCACGAACTGTTCCTGTATCCTCTAATGAT
ACACCTCCCAGCGCCTTGCAGGAGGCAGCACCGCTGACCTCCTCAATGGACCCTCTGCCTGTCTTCCTTT
ATCCCCCTGTCCAGCGCAGCATCCAGAAGAGAGCTGTTAGGAAAATGAGTGTCATGGGCCGGCAGACATG
CCTGGAGTGCAGCTTCGAGATCCCAGACTTCCCTAATCATTTCCCTACTTACGTACACTGCTCTCTGTGT
CGCTATAGCACCTGCTGTTCTCGAGCTTATGCCAACCACATGATCAACAATCATGTTCCACGGAAGAGCC
CCAAGTATTTGGCTTTGTTTAAAAATTCTGTGAGTGGAATCAAGCTGGCCTGCACTTCATGTACCTTTGT
TACCTCTGTGGGCGATGCTATGGCCAAGCATTTGGTATTCAACCCCTCTCACAGATCCAGCAGCATCCTG
CCACGGGGACTCACTTGGATAGCTCACTCAAGGCATGGCCAGACTCGTGACCGAGTGCATGACCGGAACG
TGAAGAATATGTACCCTCCTCCTTCCTTCCCCACTAACAAAGCTGCCACTGTGAAATCTGCGGGGGCCAC
CCCAGCTGAGCCTGAAGAGCTACTAACTCCCTTAGCCCCAGCACTCCCATCACCAGCCTCAACTGCAACC
CCACCACCAACCCCCACTCACCCGCAGGCTTTAGCCCTTCCACCGCTGGCTACAGAGGGAGCCGAATGTC
TGAATGTTGATGATCAGGATGAAGGGAGCCCAGTCACCCAAGAACCTGAGCTAGCATCAGGTGGTGGTGG
TAGTGGTGGAGTTGGCAAAAAGGAGCAGCTGTCTGTGAAGAAGCTTCGAGTAGTACTGTTTGCTCTATGC
TGCAATACAGAACAGGCAGCTGAACACTTCCGAAATCCCCAGCGACGTATTCGCCGTTGGCTTCGACGTT
TCCAGGCCTCCCAGGGGGAGAATCTAGAGGGCAAATATCTGAGCTTTGAGGCAGAAGAGAAACTGGCTGA
GTGGGTGCTAACCCAGCGCGAACAACAGCTACCTGTAAATGAGGAGACCTTGTTCCAGAAGGCCACCAAA
ATAGGACGTTCTTTGGAAGGGGGGTTTAAGATCTCCTATGAGTGGGCTGTGCGTTTCATGCTGCGGCACC
ACCTGACTCCCCATGCCCGGCGAGCTGTGGCCCACACCCTACCTAAGGATGTAGCAGAGAATGCAGGACT
CTTCATTGATTTTGTACAACGGCAGATTCACAACCAGGACTTACCCTTGTCTATGATTGTGGCTATTGAT
GAGATCTCTTTGTTCCTGGATACAGAGGTGCTGAGCAGTGATGATCGAAAGGAGAATGCCCTGCAGACAG
TGGGCACAGGGGAACCTTGGTGTGATGTAGTCCTAGCCATTCTGGCAGATGGCACTGTCCTTCCCACCCT
GGTTTTCTACAGAGGGCAGATGGATCAGCCTGCTAACATGCCAGACTCCATATTGCTAGAGGCAAAGGAG
AGTGGCTACAGTGATGACGAGATCATGGAGCTGTGGTCAACTCGAGTGTGGCAGAAGCACACAGCTTGCC
AGCGCAGCAAAGGCATGCTTGTGATGGACTGTCATCGCACTCACTTGTCAGAAGAGGTACTGGCTATGCT
TAGTGCCTCTAGCACTTTGCCTGCAGTGGTCCCAGCAGGCTGTAGCTCCAAAATTCAGCCATTAGATGTA
TGCATCAAAAGAACTGTCAAGAACTTCCTGCATAAAAAATGGAAGGAACAGGCTCGGGAAATGGCAGATA
CTGCATGTGATTCTGATGTCCTGCTTCAGCTGGTGCTTGTCTGGCTGGGTGAAGTGCTAGGTGTCATTGG
GGACTGTCCAGAGCTAGTTCAGCGCTCCTTCCTGGTGGCTAGTGTTCTGCCTGGCCCCGATGGCAACATT
AACTCACCTACAAGAAATGCTGACATGCAGGAGGAGCTAATTGCCTCCCTAGAGGAGCAACTGAAGCTGA
GTGGGGAACATTCTGAGTCTTCCACTCCACGACCCAGATCATCTCCTGAAGAGACAATTGAGCCTGAAAG
TCTTCACCAGCTCTTTGAGGGTGAAAGTGAGACCGAGTCTTTCTATGGCTTTGAAGAAGCTGACCTAGAT
CTGATGGAGATTTAGTAATGAACTAGTCCGTAACTTGAAAGTATTTCGATTTCTTGGCTTTATATATCTT
GTGGAAAGGACGACTGGGAGCTACTGCAAAGCCTATT
