>Addgene plasmid #143952 | TFORF1350 | depositor partial sequence | sequence record 283984 | Barcode
CTGGGAGCTACTGCAAAGCCTATT
